Addgene plasmid #238289: mscv_EGFP-IRES-NUP98-KDM5A
Purpose: For overexpression of EGFP-IRES-NUP98-KDM5A
Depositing lab: Denes Hnisz. Depositing organization: Max Planck Institute for Molecular Genetics. Publication: Probing condensate microenvironments with a micropeptide killswitch. Zhang Y, Stoppelkamp I, Fernandez-Pernas P, Allram M, Charman M, Magalhaes AP, Piedavent-Salomon M, Sommer G, Sung YC, Meyer K, Grams N, Halko E, Dongre S, Meierhofer D, Malszycki M, Ilik IA, Aktas T, Kraushar ML, Vastenhouw N, Weitzman MD, Grebien F, Niskanen H, Hnisz D. Nature. 2025 Jun 4. doi: 10.1038/s41586-025-09141-5. PubMed 40468084.
Backbone
  Vector backbone: mscv
  Vector type: Mammalian Expression
Growth in bacteria
  Bacterial resistance: Ampicillin, 100 μg/mL
  Growth temperature: 37°C
  Growth strain: DH5alpha
  Copy number: High Copy
Gene/Insert
  Gene/Insert name: EGFP-IRES-NUP98-KDM5A
  Species: H. sapiens (human)
  Cloning method: Gibson Cloning
Terms and licenses: Academic/Nonprofit Terms; Industry Terms: Not Available to Industry
How to cite: mscv_EGFP-IRES-NUP98-KDM5A was a gift from Denes Hnisz (Addgene plasmid # 238289 ; http://n2t.net/addgene:238289 ; RRID:Addgene_238289)
