[The description below was written by a language model from this plasmid's Addgene catalogue record and pLannotate feature annotations shown in this document.]
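Description:
mscv_EGFP-IRES-NUP98-KDM5A is a gammaretroviral (MSCV, murine stem cell virus) mammalian expression vector of about 8.6 kb, built by Gibson cloning to overexpress the human NUP98-KDM5A fusion together with a fluorescent marker. It is propagated in E. coli through a high-copy ColE1/pUC-type origin and selected with ampicillin via the β-lactamase gene and its promoter. The remaining bacterial annotations (fragments of lacI, lacZα, rop, bom and the tetracycline resistance gene, plus a lac promoter/operator) are non-functional backbone remnants.

The proviral cassette is flanked by the 5' and 3' long terminal repeats of murine embryonic stem cell virus. Downstream of the 5' LTR lie the Ψ packaging signal and a truncated gag segment lacking its start codon, which together allow the transcript to be encapsidated when gag-pol and envelope functions are supplied in trans by a packaging system. No separate internal promoter is annotated, so expression of the payload appears to be driven from the 5' LTR. That payload is a single bicistronic message. EGFP is translated first in a cap-dependent manner, followed by an EMCV internal ribosome entry site that initiates translation of the second cistron. This second reading frame joins a NUP98 fragment directly to a KDM5A (JARID1A) fragment, the arrangement of the NUP98-KDM5A fusion oncoprotein known from leukaemia. No epitope tag on the fusion is annotated.

Because EGFP and the fusion come from the same transcript as separate proteins, green fluorescence marks transduced or transfected cells without altering the fusion protein. The stated purpose is overexpression of the fusion, and the associated publication concerns probing the microenvironments of biomolecular condensates.
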