Features (pLannotate 1.2.2; 20 found; start..end, strand, type, name):
    120..582     +  misc_feature   IRES: internal ribosome entry site (IRES) of the encephalomyocarditis virus (EMCV)
    599..2140    +  CDS            NUP98 (fragment): NUP98_HUMAN - Also known as ADAR2. Experimental evidence at protein level: Swiss-Prot protein existence level 1. (Microbial infection) Binds HIV-1 capsid-nucleocapsid (HIV-1 CA-NC) complexes and may thereby promote the integration of the virus in the host nucleus (in vitro) (PubMed:23523133). Binding affinity to HIV-1 CA-NC complexes bearing the capsid change ASN-74-ASP is reduced (in vitro) (PubMed:23523133). From Homo sapiens (Human).
   2138..2755    +  CDS            KDM5A (fragment): KDM5A_HUMAN - Also known as JARID1A, RBBP2, RBP2 From Homo sapiens (Human).
   2855..3369    +  LTR            3' LTR: 3' long terminal repeat from murine embryonic stem cell virus
   3531..3547    -  protein_bind   lac operator: The lac repressor binds to the lac operator to inhibit transcription in E. coli. This inhibition can be relieved by adding lactose or isopropyl-β-D-thiogalactopyranoside (IPTG). lac repressor encoded by lacI
   3555..3585    -  promoter       lac promoter: promoter for the E. coli lac operon
   3600..3621    -  protein_bind   CAP binding site: CAP binding activates transcription in the presence of cAMP. E. coli catabolite activator protein
   3634..3726    -  CDS            lacI (fragment): lac repressor; lacI; The lac repressor binds to the lac operator to inhibit transcription in E. coli. This inhibition can be relieved by adding lactose or isopropyl-β-D-thiogalactopyranoside (IPTG).
   3909..4497    -  rep_origin     ori: high-copy-number ColE1/pMB1/pBR322/pUC origin of replication
   4668..5528    -  CDS            AmpR: β-lactamase; bla; confers resistance to ampicillin, carbenicillin, and related antibiotics
   5529..5633    -  promoter       AmpR promoter: bla
   5728..5763    +  CDS            rop (fragment): Rop protein, which maintains plasmids at low copy number; rop
   5865..5964    +  misc_feature   bom (fragment): basis of mobility region from pBR322
   5970..6119    -  CDS            lacZα (fragment): LacZα fragment of β-galactosidase; lacZ fragment
   6119..6320    -  CDS            TcR (fragment): tetracycline efflux protein; tet; confers resistance to tetracycline
   6321..6419    +  CDS            env (fragment): murine leukemia virus gPr80 envelope polyprotein precursor; env; proteolytically cleaved into gp70SU and p15TM subunits
   6461..6977    +  LTR            5' LTR: 5' long terminal repeat from murine embryonic stem cell virus
   7041..7382    +  misc_feature   MESV Ψ: packaging signal of murine embryonic stem cell virus
   7449..7865    +  CDS            gag (truncated): truncated Moloney murine leukemia virus (MMLV) gag gene lacking the start codon
   7892..8611    +  CDS            EGFP: the original enhanced GFP (Yang et al., 1996) mammalian codon-optimized
>Addgene plasmid #238289 | mscv_EGFP-IRES-NUP98-KDM5A | addgene full sequence | sequence record 474432 | Addgene NGS Result
CAATTCCGCCCCTCTCCCTCCCCCCCCCCTAACGTTACTGGCCGAAGCCGCTTGGAATAAGGCCGGTGTG
CGTTTGTCTATATGTTATTTTCCACCATATTGCCGTCTTTTGGCAATGTGAGGGCCCGGAAACCTGGCCC
TGTCTTCTTGACGAGCATTCCTAGGGGTCTTTCCCCTCTCGCCAAAGGAATGCAAGGTCTGTTGAATGTC
GTGAAGGAAGCAGTTCCTCTGGAAGCTTCTTGAAGACAAACAACGTCTGTAGCGACCCTTTGCAGGCAGC
GGAACCCCCCACCTGGCGACAGGTGCCTCTGCGGCCAAAAGCCACGTGTATAAGATACACCTGCAAAGGC
GGCACAACCCCAGTGCCACGTTGTGAGTTGGATAGTTGTGGAAAGAGTCAAATGGCTCTCCTCAAGCGTA
TTCAACAAGGGGCTGAAGGATGCCCAGAAGGTACCCCATTGTATGGGATCTGATCTGGGGCCTCGGTGCA
CATGCTTTACATGTGTTTAGTCGAGGTTAAAAAAACGTCTAGGCCCCCCGAACCACGGGGACGTGGTTTT
CCTTTGAAAAACACGATGATAAGCTTACCGGTGCCACCATGTTTAACAAATCATTTGGAACACCCTTTGG
GGGTGGCACAGGTGGCTTTGGCACAACTTCAACATTTGGACAGAATACTGGCTTTGGCACTACTAGTGGA
GGGGCATTTGGAACATCTGCATTTGGTTCTAGCAACAATACTGGAGGCCTCTTTGGAAATTCACAGACTA
AACCAGGAGGATTGTTTGGAACCAGTTCATTTAGCCAGCCAGCTACCTCCACAAGCACTGGCTTTGGGTT
TGGTACGTCAACAGGAACAGCAAATACCTTGTTTGGAACTGCAAGCACAGGGACCAGTCTCTTCTCATCC
CAAAACAATGCCTTTGCACAAAATAAACCAACTGGCTTTGGCAATTTTGGAACCAGTACTAGCAGTGGAG
GACTCTTTGGAACCACAAATACCACCTCTAATCCTTTTGGCAGCACATCTGGCTCCCTCTTTGGGCCAAG
TAGTTTTACAGCTGCTCCTACTGGGACTACTATTAAATTTAACCCTCCAACTGGTACAGATACTATGGTC
AAAGCTGGAGTTAGCACTAACATAAGTACCAAGCACCAGTGTATTACTGCTATGAAAGAATATGAAAGCA
AGTCACTAGAGGAACTTCGTTTAGAGGATTATCAGGCTAACAGGAAGGGCCCACAGAACCAGGTGGGAGC
AGGTACCACAACTGGCTTGTTTGGGTCTTCTCCAGCCACTTCCAGCGCAACAGGACTCTTCAGCTCCTCC
ACCACTAATTCAGGCTTTGCATATGGTCAGAACAAAACTGCCTTTGGAACTAGTACAACTGGATTTGGAA
CAAATCCAGGTGGTCTCTTTGGCCAACAGAATCAGCAGACTACCAGCCTCTTCAGCAAACCATTTGGCCA
GGCTACAACCACCCAGAACACTGGCTTTTCCTTTGGTAATACCAGCACCATAGGACAGCCAAGCACCAAC
ACCATGGGATTATTTGGAGTAACCCAAGCCTCACAGCCTGGAGGTCTTTTTGGGACAGCTACAAACACCA
GCACTGGGACAGCATTTGGAACAGGAACAGGTCTCTTTGGGCAGACCAATACTGGATTTGGTGCTGTTGG
TTCGACCCTGTTTGGCAATAACAAGCTTACTACATTTGGAAGCAGCACAACCAGTGCACCTTCATTTGGT
ACAACCAGTGGCGGGCTCTTTGGTTTTGGCACAAATACCAGTGGGAATAGTATTTTTGGAAGTAAACCAG
CACCTGGGACTCTTGGAACTGGGCTTGGTGCAGGATTTGGAACAGCTCTTGGTGCTGGACAGGCATCTTT
GTTTGGGAACAACCAACCTAAGATTGGAGGGCCTCTTGGTACAGGAGCCTTTGGGGCCCCTGGATTTAAT
ACTACGACAGCCACTTTGGGCTTTGGAGCCCCCCAGGCCCCAGTAGCTTTGACAGATCCAAATGCTTCTG
CTGCCCAGCAGGCTGTTCTCCAGCAGCACATCAATAGTCTAACATACTCACCTTTTGGAGACTCTCCTCT
CTTCCGGAATCCGATGTCAGACCCTAAGAAGAAGGAAGAGGATGACAGCATGGAAGAGAAACCACTAAAA
GTGAAAGGAAAGGACTCTTCAGAGAAGAAACGGAAACGGAAGCTAGAAAAGGTAGAGCAACTTTTTGGAG
AAGGAAAACAGAAGTCCAAGGAGTTAAAGAAAATGGACAAACCTAGAAAGAAGAAATTAAAATTAGGTGC
AGACAAATCAAAGGAGCTGAATAAACTGGCCAAGAAACTAGCAAAAGAAGAAGAGAGAAAGAAAAAGAAG
GAGAAGGCTGCTGCAGCCAAAGTTGAACTTGTGAAAGAGAGCACTGAAAAGAAAAGAGAGAAAAAGGTGC
TGGACATCCCCTCAAAGTATGACTGGTCAGGAGCAGAGGAGTCTGATGATGAGAATGCTGTGTGCGCAGC
ACAGAACTGCCAAAGGCCCTGCAAGGACAAGGTAGACTGGGTACAATGTGATGGTGGCTGTGATGAGTGG
TTTCATCAAGTTTGTGTGGGTGTATCTCCAGAAATGGCTGAAAATGAAGATTACATCTGTATAAACTGTG
CAAAGAAGCAGGGGCCAGTTAGCCCAGGTCCAGCACCACCTCCTTCCTTCATAATGAGCTACAAACTACC
AATGGAGGATCTTAAAGAGACCAGTTAGAATTCGCCAGCACAGTGCTCGAGCACGGACATCGACCTGCAG
CCAAGCTTATCGATAAAATAAAAGATTTTATTTAGTCTCCAGAAAAAGGGGGGAATGAAAGACCCCACCT
GTAGGTTTGGCAAGCTAGCTTAAGTAACGCCATTTTGCAAGGCATGGAAAATACATAACTGAGAATAGAG
AAGTTCAGATCAAGGTTAGGAACAGAGAGACAGCAGAATATGGGCCAAACAGGATATCTGTGGTAAGCAG
TTCCTGCCCCGGCTCAGGGCCAAGAACAGATGGTCCCCAGATGCGGTCCCGCCCTCAGCAGTTTCTAGAG
AACCATCAGATGTTTCCAGGGTGCCCCAAGGACCTGAAATGACCCTGTGCCTTATTTGAACTAACCAATC
AGTTCGCTTCTCGCTTCTGTTCGCGCGCTTCTGCTCCCCGAGCTCAATAAAAGAGCCCACAACCCCTCAC
TCGGCGCGCCAGTCCTCCGATAGACTGCGTCGCCCGGGTACCCGTGTATCCAATAAACCCTCTTGCAGTT
GCATCCGACTTGTGGTCTCGCTGTTCCTTGGGAGGGTCTCCTCTGAGTGATTGACTACCCGTCAGCGGGG
GTCTTTCATGGGTAACAGTTTCTTGAAGTTGGAGAACAACATTCTGAGGGTAGGAGTCGAATATTAAGTA
ATCCTGACTCAATTAGCCACTGTTTTGAATCCACATACTCCAATACTCCTGAAATAGTTCATTATGGACA
GCGCAGAAAGAGCTGGGGAGAATTGTGAAATTGTTATCCGCTCACAATTCCACACAACATACGAGCCGGA
AGCATAAAGTGTAAAGCCTGGGGTGCCTAATGAGTGAGCTAACTCACATTAATTGCGTTGCGCTCACTGC
CCGCTTTCCAGTCGGGAAACCTGTCGTGCCAGCTGCATTAATGAATCGGCCAACGCGCGGGGAGAGGCGG
TTTGCGTATTGGGCGCTCTTCCGCTTCCTCGCTCACTGACTCGCTGCGCTCGGTCGTTCGGCTGCGGCGA
GCGGTATCAGCTCACTCAAAGGCGGTAATACGGTTATCCACAGAATCAGGGGATAACGCAGGAAAGAACA
TGTGAGCAAAAGGCCAGCAAAAGGCCAGGAACCGTAAAAAGGCCGCGTTGCTGGCGTTTTTCCATAGGCT
CCGCCCCCCTGACGAGCATCACAAAAATCGACGCTCAAGTCAGAGGTGGCGAAACCCGACAGGACTATAA
AGATACCAGGCGTTTCCCCCTGGAAGCTCCCTCGTGCGCTCTCCTGTTCCGACCCTGCCGCTTACCGGAT
ACCTGTCCGCCTTTCTCCCTTCGGGAAGCGTGGCGCTTTCTCATAGCTCACGCTGTAGGTATCTCAGTTC
GGTGTAGGTCGTTCGCTCCAAGCTGGGCTGTGTGCACGAACCCCCCGTTCAGCCCGACCGCTGCGCCTTA
TCCGGTAACTATCGTCTTGAGTCCAACCCGGTAAGACACGACTTATCGCCACTGGCAGCAGCCACTGGTA
ACAGGATTAGCAGAGCGAGGTATGTAGGCGGTGCTACAGAGTTCTTGAAGTGGTGGCCTAACTACGGCTA
CACTAGAAGAACAGTATTTGGTATCTGCGCTCTGCTGAAGCCAGTTACCTTCGGAAAAAGAGTTGGTAGC
TCTTGATCCGGCAAACAAACCACCGCTGGTAGCGGTGGTTTTTTTGTTTGCAAGCAGCAGATTACGCGCA
GAAAAAAAGGATCTCAAGAAGATCCTTTGATCTTTTCTACGGGGTCTGACGCTCAGTGGAACGAAAACTC
ACGTTAAGGGATTTTGGTCATGAGATTATCAAAAAGGATCTTCACCTAGATCCTTTTAAATTAAAAATGA
AGTTTTAAATCAATCTAAAGTATATATGAGTAAACTTGGTCTGACAGTTACCAATGCTTAATCAGTGAGG
CACCTATCTCAGCGATCTGTCTATTTCGTTCATCCATAGTTGCCTGACTCCCCGTCGTGTAGATAACTAC
GATACGGGAGGGCTTACCATCTGGCCCCAGTGCTGCAATGATACCGCGAGACCCACGCTCACCGGCTCCA
GATTTATCAGCAATAAACCAGCCAGCCGGAAGGGCCGAGCGCAGAAGTGGTCCTGCAACTTTATCCGCCT
CCATCCAGTCTATTAATTGTTGCCGGGAAGCTAGAGTAAGTAGTTCGCCAGTTAATAGTTTGCGCAACGT
TGTTGCCATTGCTACAGGCATCGTGGTGTCACGCTCGTCGTTTGGTATGGCTTCATTCAGCTCCGGTTCC
CAACGATCAAGGCGAGTTACATGATCCCCCATGTTGTGCAAAAAAGCGGTTAGCTCCTTCGGTCCTCCGA
TCGTTGTCAGAAGTAAGTTGGCCGCAGTGTTATCACTCATGGTTATGGCAGCACTGCATAATTCTCTTAC
TGTCATGCCATCCGTAAGATGCTTTTCTGTGACTGGTGAGTACTCAACCAAGTCATTCTGAGAATAGTGT
ATGCGGCGACCGAGTTGCTCTTGCCCGGCGTCAATACGGGATAATACCGCGCCACATAGCAGAACTTTAA
AAGTGCTCATCATTGGAAAACGTTCTTCGGGGCGAAAACTCTCAAGGATCTTACCGCTGTTGAGATCCAG
TTCGATGTAACCCACTCGTGCACCCAACTGATCTTCAGCATCTTTTACTTTCACCAGCGTTTCTGGGTGA
GCAAAAACAGGAAGGCAAAATGCCGCAAAAAAGGGAATAAGGGCGACACGGAAATGTTGAATACTCATAC
TCTTCCTTTTTCAATATTATTGAAGCATTTATCAGGGTTATTGTCTCATGAGCGGATACATATTTGAATG
TATTTAGAAAAATAAACAAATAGGGGTTCCGCGCACATTTCCCCGAAAAGTGCCACCTGACGTCTAAGAA
ACCATTATTATCATGACATTAACCTATAAAAATAGGCGTATCACGAGGCCCTTTCGTCTCGCGCGTTTCG
GTGATGACGGTGAAAACCTCTGACACATGCAGCTCCCGGAGACGGTCACAGCTTGTCTGTAAGCGGATGC
CGGGAGCAGACAAGCCCGTCAGGGCGCGTCAGCGGGTGTTGGCGGGTGTCGGGGCTGGCTTAACTATGCG
GCATCAGAGCAGATTGTACTGAGAGTGCACCATATGCGGTGTGAAATACCGCACAGATGCGTAAGGAGAA
AATACCGCATCAGGCGCCATTCGCCATTCAGGCTGCGCAACTGTTGGGAAGGGCGATCGGTGCGGGCCTC
TTCGCTATTACGCCAGCTGGCGAAAGGGGGATGTGCTGCAAGGCGATTAAGTTGGGTAACGCCAGGGTTT
TCCCAGTCACGACGTTGTAAAACGACGGCGCAAGGAATGGTGCATGCAAGGAGATGGCGCCCAACAGTCC
CCCGGCCACGGGGCCTGCCACCATACCCACGCCGAAACAAGCGCTCATGAGCCCGAAGTGGCGAGCCCGA
TCTTCCCCATCGGTGATGTCGGCGATATAGGCGCCAGCAACCGCACCTGTGGCGCCGGTGATGCCGGCCA
CGATGCGTCCGGCGTAGAGGCGATTAGTCCAATTTGTTAAAGACAGGATATCAGTGGTCCAGGCTCTAGT
TTTGACTCAACAATATCACCAGCTGAAGCCTATAGAGTACGAGCCATAGATAAAATAAAAGATTTTATTT
AGTCTCCAGAAAAAGGGGGGAATGAAAGACCCCACCTGTAGGTTTGGCAAGCTAGCTTAAGTAACGCCAT
TTTGCAAGGCATGGAAAATACATAACTGAGAATAGAGAAGTTCAGATCAAGGTTAGGAACAGAGAGACAG
CAGAATATGGGCCAAACAGGATATCTGTGGTAAGCAGTTCCTGCCCCGGCTCAGGGCCAAGAACAGATGG
TCCCCAGATGCGGTCCCGCCCTCAGCAGTTTCTAGAGAACCATCAGATGTTTCCAGGGTGCCCCAAGGAC
CTGAAATGACCCTGTGCCTTATTTGAACTAACCAATCAGTTCGCTTCTCGCTTCTGTTCGCGCGCTTCTG
CTCCCCGAGCTCAATAAAAGAGCCCACAACCCCTCACTCGGCGCGCCAGTCCTCCGATAGACTGCGTCGC
CCGGGTACCCGTATTCCCAATAAAGCCTCTTGCTGTTTGCATCCGAATCGTGGACTCGCTGATCCTTGGG
AGGGTCTCCTCAGATTGATTGACTGCCCACCTCGGGGGTCTTTCATTTGGAGGTTCCACCGAGATTTGGA
GACCCCTGCCCAGGGACCACCGACCCCCCCGCCGGGAGGTAAGCTGGCCAGCGGTCGTTTCGTGTCTGTC
TCTGTCTTTGTGCGTGTTTGTGCCGGCATCTAATGTTTGCGCCTGCGTCTGTACTAGTTAGCTAACTAGC
TCTGTATCTGGCGGACCCGTGGTGGAACTGACGAGTTCTGAACACCCGGCCGCAACCCTGGGAGACGTCC
CAGGGACTTTGGGGGCCGTTTTTGTGGCCCGACCTGAGGAAGGGAGTCGATGTGGAATCCGACCCCGTCA
GGATATGTGGTTCTGGTAGGAGACGAGAACCTAAAACAGTTCCCGCCTCCGTCTGAATTTTTGCTTTCGG
TTTGGAACCGAAGCCGCGCGTCTTGTCTGCTGCAGCGCTGCAGCATCGTTCTGTGTTGTCTCTGTCTGAC
TGTGTTTCTGTATTTGTCTGAAAATTAGGGCCAGACTGTTACCACTCCCTTAAGTTTGACCTTAGGTCAC
TGGAAAGATGTCGAGCGGATCGCTCACAACCAGTCGGTAGATGTCAAGAAGAGACGTTGGGTTACCTTCT
GCTCTGCAGAATGGCCAACCTTTAACGTCGGATGGCCGCGAGACGGCACCTTTAACCGAGACCTCATCAC
CCAGGTTAAGATCAAGGTCTTTTCACCTGGCCCGCATGGACACCCAGACCAGGTCCCCTACATCGTGACC
TGGGAAGCCTTGGCTTTTGACCCCCCTCCCTGGGTCAAGCCCTTTGTACACCCTAAGCCTCCGCCTCCTC
TTCCTCCATCCGCCCCGTCTCTCCCCCTTGAACCTCCTCGTTCGACCCCGCCTCGATCCTCCCTTTATCC
AGCCCTCACTCCTTCTCTAGGCGCCGGAATTGAAGATCAACGTACGCCACCATGGTGAGCAAGGGCGAGG
AGCTGTTCACCGGGGTGGTGCCCATCCTGGTCGAGCTGGACGGCGACGTAAACGGCCACAAGTTCAGCGT
GTCTGGCGAGGGCGAGGGCGATGCCACCTACGGCAAGCTGACCCTGAAGTTCATCTGCACCACCGGCAAG
CTGCCCGTGCCCTGGCCCACCCTCGTGACCACCCTGACCTACGGCGTGCAGTGCTTCAGCCGCTACCCCG
ACCACATGAAGCAGCACGACTTCTTCAAGTCCGCCATGCCCGAAGGCTACGTCCAGGAGCGCACCATCTT
CTTCAAGGACGACGGCAACTACAAGACCCGCGCCGAGGTGAAGTTCGAGGGCGACACCCTGGTGAACCGC
ATCGAGCTGAAGGGCATCGACTTCAAGGAGGACGGCAACATCCTGGGGCACAAGCTGGAGTACAACTACA
ACAGCCACAACGTCTATATCATGGCCGACAAGCAGAAGAACGGCATCAAGGCGAACTTCAAGATCCGCCA
CAACATCGAGGACGGCAGCGTGCAGCTCGCCGACCACTACCAGCAGAACACCCCCATCGGCGACGGCCCC
GTGCTGCTGCCCGACAACCACTACCTGAGCACCCAGTCCGCCCTGAGCAAAGACCCCAACGAGAAGCGCG
ATCACATGGTCCTGCTGGAGTTCGTGACCGCCGCCGGGATCACTCTCGGCATGGACGAGCTGTACAAGTA
ATGAGGATCCGCGGCCGCACTAGAG
